Addgene plasmid #117000: pFS_0388_pET30-RT-CRISPR_Rivularia_sp._PCC_7116_ARRAY_2_RC
Purpose: Expresses RPCC7116RT-Cas1-Cas2 under pT7lac promoter, encodes RPCC7116CRISPR array 2 RC, compatible with SENECA acquisition readout
Depositing lab: Randall Platt. Depositing organization: ETH Zurich (Swiss Federal Institute of Technology). Publication: Transcriptional recording by CRISPR spacer acquisition from RNA. Schmidt F, Cherepkova MY, Platt RJ. Nature. 2018 Oct;562(7727):380-385. doi: 10.1038/s41586-018-0569-1. Epub 2018 Oct 3. PubMed 30283135.
Backbone
  Vector backbone: pET30b+
  Backbone manufacturer: Novagen
  Vector type: Bacterial Expression
Growth in bacteria
  Bacterial resistance: Kanamycin, 50 μg/mL
  Growth temperature: 37°C
  Growth strain: Stbl3
  Copy number: Low Copy
Gene/Insert
  Gene/Insert name: Rivularia sp. PCC 7116 RT-Cas1-Cas2
  Species: Synthetic
  Promoter: T7
  Cloning method: Restriction Enzyme; 5′ cloning site Unknown (unknown if destroyed); 3′ cloning site Unknown (unknown if destroyed)
  Sequencing primers: 5′ T7; 3′ T7-term
Terms and licenses: Academic/Nonprofit Terms; Industry Terms: Not Available to Industry
Depositor comments: Please see the annotated GenBank file and the additional image file for the location of specific features in the sequence of this plasmid.
How to cite: pFS_0388_pET30-RT-CRISPR_Rivularia_sp._PCC_7116_ARRAY_2_RC was a gift from Randall Platt (Addgene plasmid # 117000 ; http://n2t.net/addgene:117000 ; RRID:Addgene_117000)
