[The description below was written by a language model from this plasmid's Addgene catalogue record and pLannotate feature annotations shown in this document.]
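Description:
pFS_0388_pET30-RT-CRISPR_Rivularia_sp._PCC_7116_ARRAY_2_RC is a 7.4 kb bacterial expression plasmid built on the Novagen pET30b+ backbone. It is propagated in E. coli through a ColE1/pBR322-type origin accompanied by the rop gene and bom region, which is consistent with its catalogue listing as low copy. It is selected with kanamycin via the aph(3')-Ia resistance gene. A fragment of an M13/f1 phage origin and remnants of the pBR322 tetracycline-resistance region are also detected as backbone leftovers.

The payload is a synthetic operon encoding the RT-Cas1 fusion and Cas2 spacer-acquisition proteins of the cyanobacterium Rivularia sp. PCC 7116. It is driven by a T7 promoter with an adjacent lac operator (T7lac) and closed by the T7 terminator. The plasmid-borne lacI gene supplies repressor, so expression depends on a host providing T7 RNA polymerase and is inducible with IPTG. The automated annotation does not label the Cas coding sequences themselves. It does show a full T7 gene 10 ribosome binding site followed by two further partial matches downstream, which suggests separately translated open reading frames within the transcript, although the record does not assign them to specific genes.

According to the catalogue entry, the plasmid also carries the Rivularia CRISPR array 2, with "RC" presumably denoting reverse-complement orientation. Its position is not annotated in the feature table. The array serves as the locus into which new spacers are integrated. The construct is described as compatible with the SENECA readout for detecting acquisition events. It belongs to a study of transcriptional recording, in which RT-Cas1–Cas2 complexes capture spacers from RNA.
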