Features (pLannotate 1.2.2; 19 found; start..end, strand, type, name):
    154..267     +  rep_origin     M13 ori (fragment): M13 bacteriophage origin of replication; arrow indicates direction of (+) strand synthesis
    293..350     +  promoter       AmpR promoter (fragment): bla
    359..1174    -  CDS            KanR: aminoglycoside phosphotransferase; aph(3')-Ia; confers resistance to kanamycin in bacteria or G418 (Geneticin®) in eukaryotes
   1296..1884    +  rep_origin     ori: high-copy-number ColE1/pMB1/pBR322/pUC origin of replication
   2070..2209    -  misc_feature   bom: basis of mobility region from pBR322
   2311..2502    -  CDS            rop: Rop protein, which maintains plasmids at low copy number; rop
   2519..2899    +  CDS            YPB1_ECOLX: Protein predicted: Swiss-Prot protein existence level 4. From Escherichia coli.
   2971..3262    -  CDS            TcR (fragment): tetracycline efflux protein; tet; confers resistance to tetracycline
   3277..3298    -  protein_bind   CAP binding site: CAP binding activates transcription in the presence of cAMP. E. coli catabolite activator protein
   3311..4393    -  CDS            lacI: lac repressor; lacI; The lac repressor binds to the lac operator to inhibit transcription in E. coli. This inhibition can be relieved by adding lactose or isopropyl-β-D-thiogalactopyranoside (IPTG).
   4394..4471    -  promoter       lacI promoter: lacI
   4479..4758    -  CDS            TcR (fragment): tetracycline efflux protein; tet; confers resistance to tetracycline
   4784..4802    +  promoter       T7 promoter: promoter for bacteriophage T7 RNA polymerase
   4803..4827    +  protein_bind   lac operator: The lac repressor binds to the lac operator to inhibit transcription in E. coli. This inhibition can be relieved by adding lactose or isopropyl-β-D-thiogalactopyranoside (IPTG). lac repressor encoded by lacI
   4842..4864    +  RBS            RBS: efficient ribosome binding site from bacteriophage T7 gene 10 (Olins and Rangwala, 1989)
   5997..6014    +  RBS            RBS (fragment): efficient ribosome binding site from bacteriophage T7 gene 10 (Olins and Rangwala, 1989)
   6994..7011    +  RBS            RBS (fragment): efficient ribosome binding site from bacteriophage T7 gene 10 (Olins and Rangwala, 1989)
   7306..7355    +  CDS            SET1 (fragment): solubility-enhancement tag derived from T7 phage gene 10B
   7363..7410    +  terminator     T7 terminator: transcription terminator for bacteriophage T7 RNA polymerase
>Addgene plasmid #117000 | pFS_0388_pET30-RT-CRISPR_Rivularia_sp._PCC_7116_ARRAY_2_RC | addgene full sequence | sequence record 227218 | Addgene NGS Result
CCAGGTTAAGTTAATTACAGCTTGATTTTTCATCCAATTTTTATATTAAAAGCCTACCGCTTAAATTGGT
AGGCTTTTTTATTGCAAGTCATTGTAACTCTTTACTGTTTCCAACTAATCCGAATTAACCCAATCGGTGG
GGGTCCCGCGGCCGCTATTCTTTTGATTTATAAGGGATTTTGCCGATTTCGGCCTATTGGTTAAAAAATG
AGCTGATTTAACAAAAATTTAACGCGAATTTTAACAAAATATTAACGCTTACAATTTAGGTGGCACTTTT
CGGGGAAATGTGCGCGGAACCCCTATTTGTTTATTTTTCTAAATACATTCAAATATGTATCCGCTCATGA
ATTAATTCTTAGAAAAACTCATCGAGCATCAAATGAAACTGCAATTTATTCATATCAGGATTATCAATAC
CATATTTTTGAAAAAGCCGTTTCTGTAATGAAGGAGAAAACTCACCGAGGCAGTTCCATAGGATGGCAAG
ATCCTGGTATCGGTCTGCGATTCCGACTCGTCCAACATCAATACAACCTATTAATTTCCCCTCGTCAAAA
ATAAGGTTATCAAGTGAGAAATCACCATGAGTGACGACTGAATCCGGTGAGAATGGCAAAAGTTTATGCA
TTTCTTTCCAGACTTGTTCAACAGGCCAGCCATTACGCTCGTCATCAAAATCACTCGCATCAACCAAACC
GTTATTCATTCGTGATTGCGCCTGAGCGAGACGAAATACGCGATCGCTGTTAAAAGGACAATTACAAACA
GGAATCGAATGCAACCGGCGCAGGAACACTGCCAGCGCATCAACAATATTTTCACCTGAATCAGGATATT
CTTCTAATACCTGGAATGCTGTTTTCCCGGGGATCGCAGTGGTGAGTAACCATGCATCATCAGGAGTACG
GATAAAATGCTTGATGGTCGGAAGAGGCATAAATTCCGTCAGCCAGTTTAGTCTGACCATCTCATCTGTA
ACATCATTGGCAACGCTACCTTTGCCATGTTTCAGAAACAACTCTGGCGCATCGGGCTTCCCATACAATC
GATAGATTGTCGCACCTGATTGCCCGACATTATCGCGAGCCCATTTATACCCATATAAATCAGCATCCAT
GTTGGAATTTAATCGCGGCCTAGAGCAAGACGTTTCCCGTTGAATATGGCTCATAACACCCCTTGTATTA
CTGTTTATGTAAGCAGACAGTTTTATTGTTCATGACCAAAATCCCTTAACGTGAGTTTTCGTTCCACTGA
GCGTCAGACCCCGTAGAAAAGATCAAAGGATCTTCTTGAGATCCTTTTTTTCTGCGCGTAATCTGCTGCT
TGCAAACAAAAAAACCACCGCTACCAGCGGTGGTTTGTTTGCCGGATCAAGAGCTACCAACTCTTTTTCC
GAAGGTAACTGGCTTCAGCAGAGCGCAGATACCAAATACTGTCCTTCTAGTGTAGCCGTAGTTAGGCCAC
CACTTCAAGAACTCTGTAGCACCGCCTACATACCTCGCTCTGCTAATCCTGTTACCAGTGGCTGCTGCCA
GTGGCGATAAGTCGTGTCTTACCGGGTTGGACTCAAGACGATAGTTACCGGATAAGGCGCAGCGGTCGGG
CTGAACGGGGGGTTCGTGCACACAGCCCAGCTTGGAGCGAACGACCTACACCGAACTGAGATACCTACAG
CGTGAGCTATGAGAAAGCGCCACGCTTCCCGAAGGGAGAAAGGCGGACAGGTATCCGGTAAGCGGCAGGG
TCGGAACAGGAGAGCGCACGAGGGAGCTTCCAGGGGGAAACGCCTGGTATCTTTATAGTCCTGTCGGGTT
TCGCCACCTCTGACTTGAGCGTCGATTTTTGTGATGCTCGTCAGGGGGGCGGAGCCTATGGAAAAACGCC
AGCAACGCGGCCTTTTTACGGTTCCTGGTCTTTTGCTGGCCTTTTGCTCACATGTTCTTTCCTGCGTTAT
CCCCTGATTCTGTGGATAACCGTATTACCGCCTTTGAGTGAGCTGATACCGCTCGCCGCAGCCGAACGAC
CGAGCGCAGCGAGTCAGTGAGCGAGGAAGCGGAAGAGCGCCTGATGCGGTATTTTCTCCTTACGCATCTG
TGCGGTATTTCACACCGCAATGGTGCACTCTCAGTACAATCTGCTCTGATGCCGCATAGTTAAGCCAGTA
TACACTCCGCTATCGCTACGTGACTGGGTCATGGCTGCGCCCCGACACCCGCCAACACCCGCTGACGCGC
CCTGACGGGCTTGTCTGCTCCCGGCATCCGCTTACAGACAAGCTGTGACCGTCTCCGGGAGCTGCATGTG
TCAGAGGTTTTCACCGTCATCACCGAAACGCGCGAGGCAGCTGCGGTAAAGCTCATCAGCGTGGTCGTGA
AGCGATTCACAGATGTCTGCCTGTTCATCCGCGTCCAGCTCGTTGAGTTTCTCCAGAAGCGTTAATGTCT
GGCTTCTGATAAAGCGGGCCATGTTAAGGGCGGTTTTTTCCTGTTTGGTCACTGATGCCTCCGTGTAAGG
GGGATTTCTGTTCATGGGGGTAATGATACCGATGAAACGAGAGAGGATGCTCACGATACGGGTTACTGAT
GATGAACATGCCCGGTTACTGGAACGTTGTGAGGGTAAACAACTGGCGGTATGGATGCGGCGGGACCAGA
GAAAAATCACTCAGGGTCAATGCCAGCGCTTCGTTAATACAGATGTAGGTGTTCCACAGGGTAGCCAGCA
GCATCCTGCGATGCAGATCCGGAACATAATGGTGCAGGGCGCTGACTTCCGCGTTTCCAGACTTTACGAA
ACACGGAAACCGAAGATCATTCATGTTGTTGCTCAGGTCGCAGACGTTTTGCAGCAGCAGTCGCTTCACG
TTCGCTCGCGTATCGGTGATTCATTCTGCTAACCAGTAAGGCAACCCCGCCAGCCTAGCCGGGTCCTCAA
CGACAGGAGCACGATCATGCGCACCCGTGGGGCCGCCATGCCGGCGATAATGGCCTGCTTCTCGCCGAAA
CGTTTGGTGGCGGGACCAGTGACGAAGGCTTGAGCGAGGGCGTGCAAGATTCCGAATACCGCAAGCGACA
GGCCGATCATCGTCGCGCTCCAGCGAAAGCGGTCCTCGCCGAAAATGACCCAGAGCGCTGCCGGCACCTG
TCCTACGAGTTGCATGATAAAGAAGATAGTCATAAGTGCGGCGACGATAGTCATGCCCCGCGCCCACCGG
AAGGAGCTGACTGGGTTGAAGGCTCTCAAGGGCATCGGTCGAGATCCCGGTGCCTAATGAGTGAGCTAAC
TTACATTAATTGCGTTGCGCTCACTGCCCGCTTTCCAGTCGGGAAACCTGTCGTGCCAGCTGCATTAATG
AATCGGCCAACGCGCGGGGAGAGGCGGTTTGCGTATTGGGCGCCAGGGTGGTTTTTCTTTTCACCAGTGA
GACGGGCAACAGCTGATTGCCCTTCACCGCCTGGCCCTGAGAGAGTTGCAGCAAGCGGTCCACGCTGGTT
TGCCCCAGCAGGCGAAAATCCTGTTTGATGGTGGTTAACGGCGGGATATAACATGAGCTATCTTCGGTAT
CGTCGTATCCCACTACCGAGATGTCCGCACCAACGCGCAGCCCGGACTCGGTAATGGCGCGCATTGCGCC
CAGCGCCATCTGATCGTTGGCAACCAGCATCGCAGTGGGAACGATGCCCTCATTCAGCATTTGCATGGTT
TGTTGAAAACCGGACATGGCACTCCAGTCGCCTTCCCGTTCCGCTATCGGCTGAATTTGATTGCGAGTGA
GATATTTATGCCAGCCAGCCAGACGCAGACGCGCCGAGACAGAACTTAATGGGCCCGCTAACAGCGCGAT
TTGCTGGTGACCCAATGCGACCAGATGCTCCACGCCCAGTCGCGTACCATCTTCATGGGAGAAAATAATA
CTGTTGATGGGTGTCTGGTCAGAGACATCAAGAAATAACGCCGGAACATTAGTGCAGGCAGCTTCCACAG
CAATGGCATCCTGGTCATCCAGCGGATAGTTAATGATCAGCCCACTGACGCGTTGCGCGAGAAGATTGTG
CACCGCCGCTTTACAGGCTTCGACGCCGCTTCGTTCTACCATCGACACCACCACGCTGGCACCCAGTTGA
TCGGCGCGAGATTTAATCGCCGCGACAATTTGCGACGGCGCGTGCAGGGCCAGACTGGAGGTGGCAACGC
CAATCAGCAACGACTGTTTGCCCGCCAGTTGTTGTGCCACGCGGTTGGGAATGTAATTCAGCTCCGCCAT
CGCCGCTTCCACTTTTTCCCGCGTTTTCGCAGAAACGTGGCTGGCCTGGTTCACCACGCGGGAAACGGTC
TGATAAGAGACACCGGCATACTCTGCGACATCGTATAACGTTACTGGTTTCACATTCACCACCCTGAATT
GACTCTCTTCCGGGCGCTATCATGCCATACCGCGAAAGGTTTTGCGCCATTCGATGGTGTCCGGGATCTC
GACGCTCTCCCTTATGCGACTCCTGCATTAGGAAGCAGCCCAGTAGTAGGTTGAGGCCGTTGAGCACCGC
CGCCGCAAGGAATGGTGCATGCAAGGAGATGGCGCCCAACAGTCCCCCGGCCACGGGGCCTGCCACCATA
CCCACGCCGAAACAAGCGCTCATGAGCCCGAAGTGGCGAGCCCGATCTTCCCCATCGGTGATGTCGGCGA
TATAGGCGCCAGCAACCGCACCTGTGGCGCCGGTGATGCCGGCCACGATGCGTCCGGCGTAGAGGATCGA
GATCGATCTCGATCCCGCGAAATTAATACGACTCACTATAGGGGAATTGTGAGCGGATAACAATTCCCCT
CTAGAAATAATTTTGTTTAACTTTAAGAAGGAGATATACATATGGGATACGAGAACATCAGATACCTTCA
CAAGCCGTACTTCGCAGAAACGATTACTGAGAAGCCACCACAGACTGAGGAAGATGACTCACCATTCCAG
AAGAACATCTGGAACGCTGAGATGGCTGCAATCTATCTTATCGAGCAGGGTACAAACATCTACAAAGACT
ACCAGCGTTTCATAATACACGTTAGTGAGAAGCCAAAACTTGAGGTCCCTATCAGGGACGTACAACAGAT
CATCGTCTTTGGAAATATCCAGCTAAGCACGCCTGTTATCCAGGCCTGCCTGAAGGAGCAGATCCCAGTT
GTTTTCCTGTCTCAGACCGGAACATACCATGGCCATCTGTGGTCGGAGAAGTCAATCCACCTTGATAACC
AGTTGGTTCAGGCTGAGCGAAGGAACGACGACTTATTCAGATTCTCAGTTAGCCGAGCAGTGGTTCTAGG
GAAGCTTCTGAACTCTAAGCAACTACTGATGAGATTCAACAGAAGGAGAAAGATTGGTAAGGTCGAAGAG
GCAATCTACGGTATCAACCAGGACATAGACGCATTGAATTACGTGGACAACCTGGACACGCTGAGGGGAT
ACGAGGGTATCGCAGCCGCCCGTTACTTCCCCGCCTTCGGTAACTTGATAACAAACCCAAAGTTCAGCTT
CAGTCAAAGGTTCAGGCAGCCACCAACTGACGAAATTAACTCTCTACTGTCCTTCGGTTACACATTGTTA
TTCAACAACGTTTTATCCTTCATCATCACTGAGGGCTTGTCGCCGTACATAGGACACTTCCATTACGGTG
ACAAGCAGAAAACTTACCTCGCATTCGACCTTATGGAAGAGTTCAGATCGCCTATCGTAGACTCTCTTGT
ATTGAAGATAATTAACAAGAGCCTATTCAAGCCCCAAGACTTTGACGTTGTCGCCTCTACCGGCGGTGTT
TATTTGTCTCAGACCAGCCGTAGGGTGTTCCTGAAGCAATTCGAGAACAGAATGAACGAGGAAATCTCCC
ACCCGGACCTGATCTCCCAGGTTACTTACCGTCATGCTATCCAGTTGCAGGTCAGACGATACAAAAGGTG
CCTGCTGAGTGACAACATCTACGAGTCTTTCCTAAGGGCTGACTAATTAACTTTAAGAAGGAGATATACA
TATGATGATATCATCTCAGTTCATAGACATAAACAACTTCCAGAGAGCATGGGAGAAAGTCGCAGACAAG
AGAGGGTGTGCTGGAGTAGACGGAGAGACAATCTCCTCATTCGCCAGTAACCAGACTGTGAACGTCTACC
AACTCATGAATAGTGTGGCAGACGGATCTTACCAGCCGTTCCCATGTAAACAAGTCATCATCCCAAAGAG
GAATGGGTCCCAGAGGGAACTAAAGATACCGACCATCAGGGATAGGATAGTGCAGCAGGCTCTCCTAAAC
GTCATCTCACCTCTTATGGAAGAAAAGTTCTCTCCAGTCTCTTTCGCATACAGGCCAAACTTGAGCTACA
TTAACGCCGTGGAGAAGATCGCAGATTGGAGAGATATGGGGTACGTTTGGGTCCTGGACGCCGACATTGT
GAAATTCTTCGACAACATCGATCACCACAGACTTTTGCAGCAAGTGCGACTACACATCGATCACCCTGGC
ATCCTGTGCCTGATAAAGGCATGGATCTCTGTCGGCGTCGAGACACGAGAGGGTTTGATTCTTCCACAGA
AAGGAATCCCACAGGGCGCTGTCATCTCACCTATCTTAGCTAACATCTACCTGCACGAGTTCGACGAGAT
AATCTCTGCATCTGACCTAGAGATAGTAAGATACGCCGACGACTTCTTAGTACTATCCACCAGCCAGGAG
AGAATAGCCATAGCCAAGTCCCAGGTTATAGACTTGCTCGACTCATTGGGTCTAGAGATTAACACAGACA
AGACACAGATCACGTCTTTCGAGAGAGGATTCAGATTCCTTGGACACGGGTTTCTGTCCGACGCAATATT
TCCAGTGGACACCAACAAGGCTAAACTGAAAAGTGGAATCGAGACAAACAGAGAAAAGACTAGGACCCGA
AAGACGAGCAAGAAGAAGCTCTACCATAATCCTTACAGAAATAAGAAGGTCGTATGACGTACGTTAACTT
TAAGAAGGAGAACTTAAGATGCTTGTGGTGGTGGTTTATGACATTCCCAATGACAAGAGGCGAACAAAAC
TGTCTAACTTCTTGGAAGGGTACGGACAGCGTGTGCAGTTCTCAGTTTTCGAGTGCTTCTTAAACCTGGA
CGAAATGAGACAGCTATTCGAGAAAAGCAAGAAGATTGTAAAGCCGTCTGAGGATAACGTGAGATTCTAC
TGGATATCAGAGGACGCAGTGTCTCGTGTGCTTACCATAGGCTCTGAGCACCCCAATGCCCCACCTAATT
ATTACGTCATCTAACTCGAGATCCGGCTGCTAACAAAGCCCGAAAGGAAGCTGAGTTGGCTGCTGCCACC
GCTGAGCAATAACTAGCATAACCCCTTGGGGCCTCTAAACGGGTCTTGAGGGGTTTTTTGCTGAAAGGAG
GAACTATATCCGGATA
